>Addgene plasmid #148397 | pAc5.1B-lambdaN-HA-DmMe31B-R307AK313AK314A_AC | depositor full sequence | sequence record 290845 | Full Sequence
CTTCAAGGAATTAATTCTATATTCTAAAAACACAAATGATACTTCTAAAAAAAATCATGAATGGCATCAA
CTCTGAATCAAATCTTTGCAGATGCACCTACTTCTCATTTCCACTGTCACATCATTTTTCCAGATCTCGC
TGCCTGTTATGTGGCCCACAAACCAAGACACGTTTTATGGCCATTAAAGCTGGCTGATCGTCGCCAAACA
CCAAATACATATCAATATGTACATTCGAGAAAGAAGCGATCAAAGAAGCGTCTTCGGGCGAGTAGGAGAA
TGCGGAGGAGAAGGAGAACGAGCTGATCTAGTATCTCTCCACAATCCAATGCCAACTGACCAACTGGCCA
TATTCGGAGCAATTTGAAGCCAATTTCCATCGCCTGGCGATCGCTCCATTCTTGGCTATATGTTTTTCAC
CGTTCCCGGGGCCATTTTCAAAGACTCGTCGGTAAGATAAGATTGTGTCACTCGCTGTCTCTCTTCATTT
GTCGAAGAATGCTGAGGAATTTCGCGATGACGTCGGCGAGTATTTTGAAGAATGAGAATAATTTGTATTT
ATACGAAAATCAGTTAGTGGAATTTTCTACAAAAACATGTTATCTATAGATAATTTTGTTGCAAAATATG
TTGACTATGACAAAGATTGTATGTATATACCTTTAATGTATTCTCATTTTCTTATGTATTTATAATGGCA
ATGATGATACTGATGATATTTTAAGATGATGCCAGACCACAGGCTGATTTCTGCGTCTTTTGCCGAACGC
AGTGCATGTGCGGTTGTTGTTTTTTGGAATAGTTTCAATTTTCGGACTGTCCGCTTTGATTTCAGTTTCT
TGGCTTATTCAAAAAGCAAAGTAAAGCCAAAAAAGCGAGATGGCAATACCAAATGCGGCAAAACGGTAGT
GGAAGGAAAGGGGTGCGGGGCAGCGGAAGGAAGGGTGGGGCGGGGCGTGGCGGGGTCTGTGGCTGGGCGC
GACGTCACCGACGTTGGAGCCACTCCTTTGACCATGTGTGCGTGTGTGTATTATTCGTGTCTCGCCACTC
GCCGGTTGTTTTTTTCTTTTTATCTCGCTCTCTCTAGCGCCATCTCGTACGCATGCTCAACGCACCGCAT
GTTGCCGTGTCCTTTATGCGTCATTTTGGCTCGAAATAGGCAATTATTTAAACAAAGATTAGTCAACGAA
AACGCTAAAATAAATAAGTCTACAATATGGTTACTTATTGCCATGTGTGTGCAGCCAACGATAGCAACAA
AAGCAACAACACAGTGGCTTTCCCTCTTTCACTTTTTGTTTGCAAGCGCGTGCGAGCAAGACGGCACGAC
CGGCAAACGCAATTACGCTGACAAAGAGCAGACGAAGTTTTGGCCGAAAAACATCAAGGCGCCTGATACG
AATGCATTTGCAATAACAATTGCGATATTTAATATTGTTTATGAAGCTGTTTGACTTCAAAACACACAAA
AAAAAAAATAAAACAAATTATTTGAAAGAGAATTAGGAATCGGACAGCTTATCGTTACGGGCTAACAGCA
CACCGAGACGAAATAGCTTACCTGACGTCACAGCCTCTGGAAGAACTGCCGCCAAGCAGAGAGAGAGAGA
AAAAGAGGGAGAGCAGCTTAGACCGCATGTGCTTGTGTGTGAGGCGTCTCTCTCTTCGTCTCCTGTTTGC
GCAAACGCATAGACTGCACTGAGAAAATCGATTACCTATTTTTTATGAATGAATATTTGCACTATTACTA
TTCAAAACTATTAAGATAGCAATCACATTCAATAGCCAAATACTATACCACCTGAGCGATGCAACGAAAT
GATCAATTTGAGCAAAAATGCTGCATATTTAGGACGGCATCATTATAGAAATGCTTCTTGCTGTGTACTT
TTCTCTCGTCTGGCAGCTGTTTCGCCGTTATTGTTAAAACCGGCTTAAGTTAGGTGTGTTTTCTACGACT
AGTGATGCCCCTACTAGAAGATGTGTGTTGCACAAATGTCCCTGAATAACCAATTTGAAGTGCAGATAGC
AGTAAACGTAAGCTAATATGAATATTATTTAACTGTAATGTTTTAATATCGCTGGACATTACTAATAAAC
CCACTATAAACACATGTACATATGTATGTTTTGGCATACAATGAGTAGTTGGGGAAAAAATGTGTAAAAG
CACCGTGACCATCACAGCATAAAGATAACCAGCTGAAGTATCGAATATGAGTAACCCCCAAATTGAATCA
CATGCCGCAACTGATAGGACCCATGGAAGTACACTCTTCATGGCGATATACAAGACACACACAAGCACGA
ACACCCAGTTGCGGAGGAAATTCTCCGTAAATGAAAACCCAATCGGCGAACAATTCATACCCATATATGG
TAAAAGTTTTGAACGCGACTTGAGAGCGGAGAGCATTGCGGCTGATAAGGTTTTAGCGCTAAGCGGGCTT
TATAAAACGGGCTGCGGGACCAGTTTTCATATCACTACCGTTTGAGTTCTTGTGCTGTGTGGATACTCCT
CCCGACACAAAGCCGCTCCATCAGCCAGCAGTCGTCTAATCCAGAGACCCCGGATCGGGGTACCAACATG
GACGCACAAACACGACGACGTGAGCGTCGCGCTGAGAAACAAGCTCAATGGAAAGCTGCAAACGGTGGAT
CTCCTCCAAGCTTGATGGCTTACCCATACGATGTTCCAGATTACGCTATGATGACTGAAAAGTTAAATTC
TGGGCACACTAATTTAACAAGCAAGGGGATTATAAATGATCTTCAAATTGCTGGAAACACAAGTGACGAT
ATGGGCTGGAAATCAAAGCTGAAGCTGCCGCCAAAGGACAACCGATTCAAAACAACTGATGTGACCGATA
CGCGAGGCAATGAATTCGAGGAGTTTTGCCTTAAAAGAGAACTGCTTATGGGTATATTCGAGAAGGGATG
GGAGCGCCCTTCGCCAATTCAGGAAGCAGCTATTCCTATAGCATTAAGTGGAAAAGATGTGCTGGCTCGG
GCCAAGAACGGCACAGGCAAGACAGGAGCCTACTGCATCCCAGTTTTAGAACAAATCGACCCAACCAAGG
ACTACATTCAGGCACTTGTGATGGTCCCCACCCGAGAGTTGGCGCTACAAACCTCACAGATATGTATTGA
GCTGGCGAAACATCTTGATATCCGGGTAATGGTCACAACGGGAGGTACCATTCTAAAGGATGACATTCTT
CGTATTTATCAAAAAGTACAATTAATTATTGCCACTCCCGGACGAATATTAGATCTGATGGATAAGAAAG
TTGCCGATATGTCGCATTGCAGAATATTAGTTTTGGATGAGGCCGATAAGCTATTGTCGCTTGATTTTCA
AGGCATGCTGGATCATGTTATACTAAAGTTACCAAAGGATCCACAGATCTTGCTATTTTCCGCAACATTT
CCACTAACAGTCAAGAATTTCATGGAGAAGCATTTACGCGAGCCTTACGAGATCAACCTGATGGAGGAGC
TAACACTGAAGGGTGTCACTCAGTACTATGCATTCGTACAGGAGCGCCAGAAAGTACACTGCTTGAATAC
GCTCTTTTCGAAGCTGCAGATCAATCAGTCTATCATATTCTGCAATTCCACGCAAGCTGTCGAGCTATTG
GCCGCAGCGATCACAGAGCTTGGATATTGCTGTTACTATATACACGCTAAGATGGCCCAGGCACACAGAA
ATCGAGTATTCCACGATTTCCGCCAAGGACTCTGTCGCAATCTGGTGTGCTCCGACCTGTTCACCCGTGG
TATCGACGTGCAGGCCGTGAATGTAGTGATCAATTTCGATTTCCCACGAATGGCAGAGACATACTTGCAT
CGAATTGGTCGCTCAGGACGTTTCGGTCATTTGGGTATTGCTATTAATCTGATAACCTACGAGGATCGGT
TTGATCTGCATCGGATTGAAAAAGAACTTGGAACCGAAATAAAGCCTATTCCGAAGGTCATAGACCCCGC
CCTTTATGTCGCAAACGTTGGCGCATCCGTTGGCGATACTTGCAACAACAGTGATCTGAATAATTCTGCG
AACGAGGAGGGCAACGTTAGCAAATAAGCGGCCGCTCGAGTCTAGAGGGCCCGCGGTTCGAAGGTAAGCC
TATCCCTAACCCTCTCCTCGGTCTCGATTCTACGCGTACCGGTCATCATCACCATCACCATTGAGTTTAA
ACCCGCTGATCAGCCTCGACTGTGCCTTCTAAGGCCTGAGCTCGCTGATCAGCCTCGATCGAGGATCCAG
ACATGATAAGATACATTGATGAGTTTGGACAAACCACAACTAGAATGCAGTGAAAAAAATGCTTTATTTG
TGAAATTTGTGATGCTATTGCTTTATTTGTAACCATTATAAGCTGCAATAAACAAGTTAACAACAACAAT
TGCATTCATTTTATGTTTCAGGTTCAGGGGGAGGTGTGGGAGGTTTTTTAAAGCAAGTAAAACCTCTACA
AATGTGGTATGGCTGATTATGATCAGTCGACCGATGCCCTTGAGAGCCTTCAACCCAGTCAGCTCCTTCC
GGTGGGCGCGGGGCATGACTATCGTCGCCGCACTTATGACTGTCTTCTTTATCATGCAACTCGTAGGACA
GGTGCCGGCAGCGCTCTGGGTCATTTTCGGCGAGGACCGCTTTCGCTGGAGCGCGACGATGATCGGCCTG
TCGCTTGCGGTATTCGGAATCTTGCACGCCCTCGCTCAAGCCTTCGTCACTGGTCCCGCCACCAAACGTT
TCGGCGAGAAGCAGGCCATTATCGCCGGCATGGCGGCCGACGCGCTGGGCTACGTCTTGCTGGCGTTCGC
GACGCGAGGCTGGATGGCCTTCCCCATTATGATTCTTCTCGCTTCCGGCGGCATCGGGATGCCCGCGTTG
CAGGCCATGCTGTCCAGGCAGGTAGATGACGACCATCAGGGACAGCTTCAAGGATCGCTCGCGGCTCTTA
CCAGCCAGCAAAAGGCCAGGAACCGTAAAAAGGCCGCGTTGCTGGCGTTTTTCCATAGGCTCCGCCCCCC
TGACGAGCATCACAAAAATCGACGCTCAAGTCAGAGGTGGCGAAACCCGACAGGACTATAAAGATACCAG
GCGTTTCCCCCTGGAAGCTCCCTCGTGCGCTCTCCTGTTCCGACCCTGCCGCTTACCGGATACCTGTCCG
CCTTTCTCCCTTCGGGAAGCGTGGCGCTTTCTCAATGCTCACGCTGTAGGTATCTCAGTTCGGTGTAGGT
CGTTCGCTCCAAGCTGGGCTGTGTGCACGAACCCCCCGTTCAGCCCGACCGCTGCGCCTTATCCGGTAAC
TATCGTCTTGAGTCCAACCCGGTAAGACACGACTTATCGCCACTGGCAGCAGCCACTGGTAACAGGATTA
GCAGAGCGAGGTATGTAGGCGGTGCTACAGAGTTCTTGAAGTGGTGGCCTAACTACGGCTACACTAGAAG
GACAGTATTTGGTATCTGCGCTCTGCTGAAGCCAGTTACCTTCGGAAAAAGAGTTGGTAGCTCTTGATCC
GGCAAACAAACCACCGCTGGTAGCGGTGGTTTTTTTGTTTGCAAGCAGCAGATTACGCGCAGAAAAAAAG
GATCTCAAGAAGATCCTTTGATCTTTTCTACGGGGTCTGACGCTCAGTGGAACGAAAACTCACGTTAAGG
GATTTTGGTCATGAGATTATCAAAAAGGATCTTCACCTAGATCCTTTTAAATTAAAAATGAAGTTTTAAA
TCAATCTAAAGTATATATGAGTAAACTTGGTCTGACAGTTACCAATGCTTAATCAGTGAGGCACCTATCT
CAGCGATCTGTCTATTTCGTTCATCCATAGTTGCCTGACTCCCCGTCGTGTAGATAACTACGATACGGGA
GGGCTTACCATCTGGCCCCAGTGCTGCAATGATACCGCGAGACCCACGCTCACCGGCTCCAGATTTATCA
GCAATAAACCAGCCAGCCGGAAGGGCCGAGCGCAGAAGTGGTCCTGCAACTTTATCCGCCTCCATCCAGT
CTATTAATTGTTGCCGGGAAGCTAGAGTAAGTAGTTCGCCAGTTAATAGTTTGCGCAACGTTGTTGCCAT
TGCTGCAGGCATCGTGGTGTCACGCTCGTCGTTTGGTATGGCTTCATTCAGCTCCGGTTCCCAACGATCA
AGGCGAGTTACATGATCCCCCATGTTGTGCAAAAAAGCGGTTAGCTCCTTCGGTCCTCCGATCGTTGTCA
GAAGTAAGTTGGCCGCAGTGTTATCACTCATGGTTATGGCAGCACTGCATAATTCTCTTACTGTCATGCC
ATCCGTAAGATGCTTTTCTGTGACTGGTGAGTACTCAACCAAGTCATTCTGAGAATAGTGTATGCGGCGA
CCGAGTTGCTCTTGCCCGGCGTCAACACGGGATAATACCGCGCCACATAGCAGAACTTTAAAAGTGCTCA
TCATTGGAAAACGTTCTTCGGGGCGAAAACTCTCAAGGATCTTACCGCTGTTGAGATCCAGTTCGATGTA
ACCCACTCGTGCACCCAACTGATCTTCAGCATCTTTTACTTTCACCAGCGTTTCTGGGTGAGCAAAAACA
GGAAGGCAAAATGCCGCAAAAAAGGGAATAAGGGCGACACGGAAATGTTGAATACTCATACTCTTCCTTT
TTCAATATTATTGAAGCATTTATCAGGGTTATTGTCTCATGAGCGGATACATATTTGAATGTATTTAGAA
AAATAAACAAATAGGGGTTCCGCGCACATTTCCCCGAAAAGTGCCACCTGACGTCTAAGAAACCATTATT
ATCATGACATTAACCTATAAAAATAGGCGTATCACGAGGCCCTTTCGT
Features (pLannotate 1.2.2; 11 found; start..end, strand, type, name):
     56..2568    +  promoter       Ac5 promoter: Drosophila melanogaster actin 5C promoter
   2588..2653    +  CDS            N (fragment): REGN_LAMBD - Experimental evidence at protein level: Swiss-Prot protein existence level 1. Plays a role as a transcriptional antitermination factor that allows the virus to initiate its lytic phase. Activates expression of the delayed viral early genes by modifying host RNA polymerase (RNAP) into a form that is resistant to termination signals. This antitermination function requires the host NusA protein which serves to stabilize the interaction between antitermination protein N and host RNA polymerase. From Escherichia phage lambda (Bacteriophage lambda).
   2681..2707    +  CDS            3xHA (fragment): three tandem HA epitope tags
   2708..4084    +  CDS            me31B: DDX6_DROME - Experimental evidence at protein level: Swiss-Prot protein existence level 1. ATP-dependent RNA helicase which is a core component of a variety of ribonucleoprotein complexes (RNPs) that play critical roles in translational repression and mRNA decapping during embryogenesis, oogenesis, neurogenesis and neurotransmission (PubMed:11546740, PubMed:16256742, PubMed:17178403, PubMed:18590813, PubMed:21267420, PubMed:21447556, PubMed:28875934, PubMed:28388438, PubMed:17982591, PubMed:31114929). Recruits core components and translational repressors to some RNP complexes, and mediates RNP
   4123..4164    +  CDS            V5 tag: epitope tag from simian virus 5
   4264..4398    -  polyA_signal   SV40 poly(A) signal: SV40 polyadenylation signal
   4421..4505    -  CDS            large T antigen (fragment): large T antigen from SV40 (simian virus 40)
   4506..4976    +  CDS            TcR (fragment): tetracycline efflux protein; tet; confers resistance to tetracycline
   5020..5608    -  rep_origin     ori: high-copy-number ColE1/pMB1/pBR322/pUC origin of replication
   5779..6639    -  CDS            AmpR: β-lactamase; bla; confers resistance to ampicillin, carbenicillin, and related antibiotics
   6640..6744    -  promoter       AmpR promoter: bla
