[The description below was written by a language model from this plasmid's Addgene catalogue record and pLannotate feature annotations shown in this document.]
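Description:
pAc5.1B-lambdaN-HA-DmMe31B-R307AK313AK314A_AC is a 6.8 kb insect-cell expression plasmid. The catalogue lists the backbone as unknown, although the name and feature layout point to a pAc5.1-type vector. It is propagated in E. coli through a ColE1/pUC-family origin and selected with ampicillin via the bla gene and its own promoter. The origin is annotated as a high-copy type, whereas the repository entry records the plasmid as low copy. Short annotated fragments of a tetracycline resistance gene and SV40 large T antigen appear to be non-functional backbone remnants.

Expression is driven by the Drosophila melanogaster actin 5C promoter, a strong constitutive promoter commonly used in fly cell lines, and terminated by an SV40 polyadenylation signal. The open reading frame begins with a short fragment of the bacteriophage lambda N protein, followed by an HA epitope (the annotated span corresponds to a single copy) and the full coding sequence of Drosophila Me31B, the DDX6-family ATP-dependent RNA helicase involved in translational repression and mRNA decapping. As named, the insert carries the substitutions R307A, K313A and K314A, and the record also notes one silent change (A1101G) relative to the reference transcript. A vector-encoded V5 tag lies downstream of the insert, but the record does not show whether it is translated in frame.

The lambda N peptide binds boxB RNA hairpins, so such fusions are typically used to tether a protein artificially to a boxB-containing reporter mRNA and measure its effect on translation or stability. That use fits the associated study of silencing by miRISC and the CCR4-NOT complex. The record does not state what the triple mutation disrupts, and the sequence is depositor-supplied and may be theoretical.
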