Addgene plasmid #148397: pAc5.1B-lambdaN-HA-DmMe31B-R307AK313AK314A_AC
Purpose: Insect Expression of DmMe31B-R307AK313AK314A
Depositing lab: Elisa Izaurralde. Depositing organization: Max Planck Institute for Developmental Biology. Publication: miRISC and the CCR4-NOT complex silence mRNA targets independently of 43S ribosomal scanning. Kuzuoglu-Ozturk D, Bhandari D, Huntzinger E, Fauser M, Helms S, Izaurralde E. EMBO J. 2016 Jun 1;35(11):1186-203. doi: 10.15252/embj.201592901. Epub 2016 Mar 23. PubMed 27009120.
Backbone
  Vector backbone: Unknown
  Vector type: Insect Expression
Growth in bacteria
  Bacterial resistance: Ampicillin, 100 μg/mL
  Growth temperature: 37°C
  Growth strain: DH5alpha
  Copy number: Low Copy
Gene/Insert
  Gene/Insert name: DmMe31B-R307AK313AK314A
  Species: D. melanogaster (fly)
  Mutation: one silent mutation A1101G compared to the sequence given by NCBI: NM_078809.3.
  Entrez Gene: me31B (a.k.a. Dmel_CG4916, CG4916, DDX6, Dhh1p/Me31b, DmRH3, Dmel\CG4916, ME31B, Mat31B, Me31B, Me31b, l(2)k06607, me31b)
  Cloning method: Unknown
Terms and licenses: Academic/Nonprofit Terms; Industry Terms: Not Available to Industry
Depositor comments: Plasmids from this collection were made available to the research community and donated after the lab closed. Please note that the sequence provided by the depositing laboratory may be theoretical/predicted or based on Sanger sequencing results. There may be discrepancies between sequencing results obtained by Addgene and the depositor sequence. If an Addgene verified sequence is not available, please contact before placing your order to request that our lab fully sequence the plasmid.
How to cite: pAc5.1B-lambdaN-HA-DmMe31B-R307AK313AK314A_AC was a gift from Elisa Izaurralde (Addgene plasmid # 148397 ; http://n2t.net/addgene:148397 ; RRID:Addgene_148397)
